Addgene plasmid #81861: pDONR223_GABRA6_WT
Purpose: Gateway Donor vector containing GABRA6 , part of the Target Accelerator Plasmid Collection.
Depositing lab: Jesse Boehm & William Hahn & David Root. Depositing organization: Broad Institute. Publication: Systematic Functional Interrogation of Rare Cancer Variants Identifies Oncogenic Alleles. Kim E, Ilic N, Shrestha Y, Zou L, Kamburov A, Zhu C, Yang X, Lubonja R, Tran N, Nguyen C, Lawrence MS, Piccioni F, Bagul M, Doench JG, Chouinard CR, Wu X, Hogstrom L, Natoli T, Tamayo P, Horn H, Corsello SM, Lage K, Root DE, Subramanian A, Golub TR, Getz G, Boehm JS, Hahn WC. Cancer Discov. 2016 Jul;6(7):714-26. doi: 10.1158/2159-8290.CD-16-0160. Epub 2016 May 4. PubMed 27147599.
Backbone
  Vector backbone: pDONR223
  Backbone manufacturer: Invitrogen
  Backbone size w/o insert (bp): 2790
  Vector type: Gateway Entry vector
Growth in bacteria
  Bacterial resistance: Spectinomycin, 50 μg/mL
  Growth temperature: 37°C
  Growth strain: DH5alpha
  Copy number: High Copy
Gene/Insert
  Gene/Insert name: GABRA6
  Species: H. sapiens (human)
  Mutation: WT
  GenBank ID: NM_000811.2
  Entrez Gene: GABRA6
  Promoter: None
  Cloning method: Gateway Cloning
  Sequencing primers: 5′ M13pUC-fwd; 3′ M13-Rev
Terms and licenses: Academic/Nonprofit Terms; Industry Terms: Not Available to Industry
Depositor comments: Closed state: Stop codon immediately follows insert
How to cite: pDONR223_GABRA6_WT was a gift from Jesse Boehm & William Hahn & David Root (Addgene plasmid # 81861 ; http://n2t.net/addgene:81861 ; RRID:Addgene_81861)
