[The description below was written by a language model from this plasmid's Addgene catalogue record and pLannotate feature annotations shown in this document.]
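Description:
pDONR223_GABRA6_WT is a Gateway entry clone built on the Invitrogen pDONR223 backbone and carrying the wild-type human GABRA6 open reading frame, which encodes the alpha-6 subunit of the GABA-A receptor, a ligand-gated chloride channel that mediates inhibitory neurotransmission. The plasmid is about 4.2 kb and is propagated in E. coli from a high-copy ColE1/pUC-type origin. Selection is with spectinomycin through the aadA (SmR) aminoglycoside adenylyltransferase gene, which lies downstream of a class 1 integron Pc promoter fragment and a short remnant of a gentamicin resistance gene. Small lacZα and lacI fragments and the rrnB T1 and T2 terminators are backbone remnants; the terminators help insulate the cloning region from read-through transcription.

The GABRA6 coding sequence is flanked on both sides by attL recombination sites. The automated annotation labels both as attL3, but functionally they are the pair of sites that an LR Clonase reaction uses to transfer the ORF directionally into an attR-containing destination vector. The insert has no promoter of its own, so the plasmid is not intended for expression. A T7 promoter sits outside the downstream att site, oriented back toward the insert. The clone is in the "closed" configuration, with a stop codon directly after the ORF, so destination vectors can add N-terminal but not C-terminal fusion tags.

The construct belongs to the Target Accelerator Plasmid Collection, a set of wild-type and variant ORFs assembled for systematic functional testing of cancer-associated alleles, where it supplies the wild-type GABRA6 sequence for shuttling into expression vectors.
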