Features (pLannotate 1.2.2; 12 found; start..end, strand, type, name):
     38..74      -  CDS            lacZα (fragment): LacZα fragment of β-galactosidase; lacZ fragment
     91..186     +  protein_bind   attL3: mutant version of attL; recombination site for the Gateway® LR reaction LR Clonase™
    192..1550    +  CDS            GABRA6: GBRA6_HUMAN - Experimental evidence at transcript level: Swiss-Prot protein existence level 2. GABA, the major inhibitory neurotransmitter in the vertebrate brain, mediates neuronal inhibition by binding to the GABA/benzodiazepine receptor and opening an integral chloride channel. From Homo sapiens (Human).
   1558..1653    -  protein_bind   attL3: mutant version of attL; recombination site for the Gateway® LR reaction LR Clonase™
   1672..1690    -  promoter       T7 promoter: promoter for bacteriophage T7 RNA polymerase
   1880..1903    +  promoter       Pc promoter (fragment): intI1 (promoter lies within the coding sequence); class 1 integron promoter
   2079..2135    +  CDS            GmR (fragment): gentamycin acetyltransferase; aacC1; confers resistance to gentamycin
   2142..2933    +  CDS            SmR: aminoglycoside adenylyltransferase (Murphy, 1985); aadA; confers resistance to spectinomycin and streptomycin
   3026..3614    +  rep_origin     ori: high-copy-number ColE1/pMB1/pBR322/pUC origin of replication
   3797..3889    +  CDS            lacI (fragment): lac repressor; lacI; The lac repressor binds to the lac operator to inhibit transcription in E. coli. This inhibition can be relieved by adding lactose or isopropyl-β-D-thiogalactopyranoside (IPTG).
   3944..3971    -  terminator     rrnB T2 terminator: transcription terminator T2 from the E. coli rrnB gene
   4103..4146    +  terminator     rrnB T1 terminator: Escherichia coli rrnB; transcription terminator T1 from the E. coli rrnB gene
>Addgene plasmid #81861 | pDONR223_GABRA6_WT | addgene full sequence | sequence record 168854 | Addgene NGS Result
GGCAGTTCCCTACTCTCGCGTTAACGCTAGCATGGATGTTTTCCCAGTCACGACGTTGTAAAACGACGGC
CAGTCTTAAGCTCGGGCCCCAAATAATGATTTTATTTTGACTGATAGTGACCTGTTCGTTGCAACAAATT
GATGAGCAATGCTTTTTTATAATGCCAACTTTGTACAAAAAAGTTGGCACCATGGCGTCGTCTCTGCCCT
GGCTGTGCATTATTCTGTGGCTAGAAAATGCCCTAGGGAAACTCGAAGTTGAAGGCAACTTCTACTCAGA
AAACGTCAGTCGGATCCTGGACAACTTGCTTGAAGGCTATGACAATCGGCTGCGGCCGGGATTTGGAGGT
GCTGTCACTGAAGTCAAAACAGACATTTATGTGACCAGTTTTGGGCCCGTGTCAGATGTGGAGATGGAGT
ATACGATGGATGTTTTTTTCCGCCAGACCTGGACTGATGAGAGGTTGAAGTTTGGGGGGCCAACTGAGAT
TCTGAGTCTGAATAATTTGATGGTCAGTAAAATCTGGACGCCTGACACCTTTTTCAGAAATGGTAAAAAG
TCCATTGCTCACAACATGACAACTCCTAATAAACTCTTCAGAATAATGCAGAATGGAACCATTTTATACA
CCATGAGGCTTACCATCAATGCTGACTGTCCCATGAGGCTGGTTAACTTTCCTATGGATGGGCATGCTTG
TCCACTCAAGTTTGGGAGCTATGCTTATCCCAAAAGTGAAATCATATATACGTGGAAAAAAGGACCACTT
TACTCAGTAGAAGTCCCAGAAGAATCTTCAAGCCTTCTCCAGTATGATCTGATTGGACAAACAGTATCTA
GTGAGACAATTAAATCTAACACAGGTGAATACGTTATAATGACAGTTTACTTCCACTTGCAAAGGAAGAT
GGGCTACTTCATGATACAGATATACACTCCTTGCATTATGACAGTCATTCTTTCCCAGGTGTCTTTCTGG
ATTAATAAGGAGTCCGTCCCAGCAAGAACTGTTTTTGGGATCACCACTGTTTTAACTATGACCACTTTGA
GCATCAGTGCCCGGCACTCTTTGCCAAAAGTGTCATATGCCACTGCCATGGATTGGTTCATAGCTGTTTG
CTTTGCATTCGTCTTCTCTGCTCTTATCGAGTTCGCAGCTGTCAACTACTTTACCAATCTTCAGACACAG
AAGGCCAAAAGGAAGGCACAGTTTGCAGCCCCACCCACAGTGACAATATCAAAAGCTACTGAACCTTTGG
AAGCTGAGATTGTTTTGCATCCTGACTCCAAATATCATCTGAAGAAAAGGATCACTTCTCTGTCTTTGCC
AATAGTTTCATCTTCCGAGGCCAATAAAGTGCTCACGAGAGCGCCCATCTTACAATCAACACCTGTCACA
CCCCCACCACTCTCGCCAGCCTTTGGAGGCACCAGTAAAATAGACCAGTATTCTCGAATTCTCTTCCCAG
TTGCATTTGCAGGATTCAACCTTGTGTACTGGGTAGTTTATCTTTCCAAAGATACAATGGAAGTGAGTAG
CAGTGTTGAATGATTGCCAACTTTCTTGTACAAAGTTGGCATTATAAGAAAGCATTGCTTATCAATTTGT
TGCAACGAACAGGTCACTATCAGTCAAAATAAAATCATTATTTGCCATCCAGCTGATATCCCCTATAGTG
AGTCGTATTACATGGTCATAGCTGTTTCCTGGCAGCTCTGGCCCGTGTCTCAAAATCTCTGATGTTACAT
TGCACAAGATAAAAATATATCATCATGCCTCCTCTAGACCAGCCAGGACAGAAATGCCTCGACTTCGCTG
CTACCCAAGGTTGCCGGGTGACGCACACCGTGGAAACGGATGAAGGCACGAACCCAGTGGACATAAGCCT
GTTCGGTTCGTAAGCTGTAATGCAAGTAGCGTATGCGCTCACGCAACTGGTCCAGAACCTTGACCGAACG
CAGCGGTGGTAACGGCGCAGTGGCGGTTTTCATGGCTTGTTATGACTGTTTTTTTGGGGTACAGTCTATG
CCTCGGGCATCCAAGCAGCAAGCGCGTTACGCCGTGGGTCGATGTTTGATGTTATGGAGCAGCAACGATG
TTACGCAGCAGGGCAGTCGCCCTAAAACAAAGTTAAACATTATGAGGGAAGCGGTGATCGCCGAAGTATC
GACTCAACTATCAGAGGTAGTTGGCGTCATCGAGCGCCATCTCGAACCGACGTTGCTGGCCGTACATTTG
TACGGCTCCGCAGTGGATGGCGGCCTGAAGCCACACAGTGATATTGATTTGCTGGTTACGGTGACCGTAA
GGCTTGATGAAACAACGCGGCGAGCTTTGATCAACGACCTTTTGGAAACTTCGGCTTCCCCTGGAGAGAG
CGAGATTCTCCGCGCTGTAGAAGTCACCATTGTTGTGCACGACGACATCATTCCGTGGCGTTATCCAGCT
AAGCGCGAACTGCAATTTGGAGAATGGCAGCGCAATGACATTCTTGCAGGTATCTTCGAGCCAGCCACGA
TCGACATTGATCTGGCTATCTTGCTGACAAAAGCAAGAGAACATAGCGTTGCCTTGGTAGGTCCAGCGGC
GGAGGAACTCTTTGATCCGGTTCCTGAACAGGATCTATTTGAGGCGCTAAATGAAACCTTAACGCTATGG
AACTCGCCGCCCGACTGGGCTGGCGATGAGCGAAATGTAGTGCTTACGTTGTCCCGCATTTGGTACAGCG
CAGTAACCGGCAAAATCGCGCCGAAGGATGTCGCTGCCGACTGGGCAATGGAGCGCCTGCCGGCCCAGTA
TCAGCCCGTCATACTTGAAGCTAGACAGGCTTATCTTGGACAAGAAGAAGATCGCTTGGCCTCGCGCGCA
GATCAGTTGGAAGAATTTGTCCACTACGTGAAAGGCGAGATCACCAAGGTAGTCGGCAAATAACCCTCGA
GCCACCCATGACCAAAATCCCTTAACGTGAGTTACGCGTCGTTCCACTGAGCGTCAGACCCCGTAGAAAA
GATCAAAGGATCTTCTTGAGATCCTTTTTTTCTGCGCGTAATCTGCTGCTTGCAAACAAAAAAACCACCG
CTACCAGCGGTGGTTTGTTTGCCGGATCAAGAGCTACCAACTCTTTTTCCGAAGGTAACTGGCTTCAGCA
GAGCGCAGATACCAAATACTGTTCTTCTAGTGTAGCCGTAGTTAGGCCACCACTTCAAGAACTCTGTAGC
ACCGCCTACATACCTCGCTCTGCTAATCCTGTTACCAGTGGCTGCTGCCAGTGGCGATAAGTCGTGTCTT
ACCGGGTTGGACTCAAGACGATAGTTACCGGATAAGGCGCAGCGGTCGGGCTGAACGGGGGGTTCGTGCA
CACAGCCCAGCTTGGAGCGAACGACCTACACCGAACTGAGATACCTACAGCGTGAGCTATGAGAAAGCGC
CACGCTTCCCGAAGGGAGAAAGGCGGACAGGTATCCGGTAAGCGGCAGGGTCGGAACAGGAGAGCGCACG
AGGGAGCTTCCAGGGGGAAACGCCTGGTATCTTTATAGTCCTGTCGGGTTTCGCCACCTCTGACTTGAGC
GTCGATTTTTGTGATGCTCGTCAGGGGGGCGGAGCCTATGGAAAAACGCCAGCAACGCGGCCTTTTTACG
GTTCCTGGCCTTTTGCTGGCCTTTTGCTCACATGTTCTTTCCTGCGTTATCCCCTGATTCTGTGGATAAC
CGTATTACCGCCTTTGAGTGAGCTGATACCGCTCGCCGCAGCCGAACGACCGAGCGCAGCGAGTCAGTGA
GCGAGGAAGCGGAAGAGCGCCCAATACGCAAACCGCCTCTCCCCGCGCGTTGGCCGATTCATTAATGCAG
CTGGCACGACAGGTTTCCCGACTGGAAAGCGGGCAGTGAGCGCAACGCAATTAATACGCGTACCGCTAGC
CAGGAAGAGTTTGTAGAAACGCAAAAAGGCCATCCGTCAGGATGGCCTTCTGCTTAGTTTGATGCCTGGC
AGTTTATGGCGGGCGTCCTGCCCGCCACCCTCCGGGCCGTTGCTTCACAACGTTCAAATCCGCTCCCGGC
GGATTTGTCCTACTCAGGAGAGCGTTCACCGACAAACAACAGATAAAACGAAAGGCCCAGTCTTCCGACT
GAGCCTTTCGTTTTATTTGATGCCT
