>Addgene plasmid #81861 | pDONR223_GABRA6_WT | depositor partial sequence | sequence record 155180 | Insert sequence
ATGGCGTCGTCTCTGCCCTGGCTGTGCATTATTCTGTGGCTAGAAAATGCCCTAGGGAAACTCGAAGTTG
AAGGCAACTTCTACTCAGAAAACGTCAGTCGGATCCTGGACAACTTGCTTGAAGGCTATGACAATCGGCT
GCGGCCGGGATTTGGAGGTGCTGTCACTGAAGTCAAAACAGACATTTATGTGACCAGTTTTGGGCCCGTG
TCAGATGTGGAGATGGAGTATACGATGGATGTTTTTTTCCGCCAGACCTGGACTGATGAGAGGTTGAAGT
TTGGGGGGCCAACTGAGATTCTGAGTCTGAATAATTTGATGGTCAGTAAAATCTGGACGCCTGACACCTT
TTTCAGAAATGGTAAAAAGTCCATTGCTCACAACATGACAACTCCTAATAAACTCTTCAGAATAATGCAG
AATGGAACCATTTTATACACCATGAGGCTTACCATCAATGCTGACTGTCCCATGAGGCTGGTTAACTTTC
CTATGGATGGGCATGCTTGTCCACTCAAGTTTGGGAGCTATGCTTATCCCAAAAGTGAAATCATATATAC
GTGGAAAAAAGGACCACTTTACTCAGTAGAAGTCCCAGAAGAATCTTCAAGCCTTCTCCAGTATGATCTG
ATTGGACAAACAGTATCTAGTGAGACAATTAAATCTAACACAGGTGAATACGTTATAATGACAGTTTACT
TCCACTTGCAAAGGAAGATGGGCTACTTCATGATACAGATATACACTCCTTGCATTATGACAGTCATTCT
TTCCCAGGTGTCTTTCTGGATTAATAAGGAGTCCGTCCCAGCAAGAACTGTTTTTGGGATCACCACTGTT
TTAACTATGACCACTTTGAGCATCAGTGCCCGGCACTCTTTGCCAAAAGTGTCATATGCCACTGCCATGG
ATTGGTTCATAGCTGTTTGCTTTGCATTCGTCTTCTCTGCTCTTATCGAGTTCGCAGCTGTCAACTACTT
TACCAATCTTCAGACACAGAAGGCCAAAAGGAAGGCACAGTTTGCAGCCCCACCCACAGTGACAATATCA
AAAGCTACTGAACCTTTGGAAGCTGAGATTGTTTTGCATCCTGACTCCAAATATCATCTGAAGAAAAGGA
TCACTTCTCTGTCTTTGCCAATAGTTTCATCTTCCGAGGCCAATAAAGTGCTCACGAGAGCGCCCATCTT
ACAATCAACACCTGTCACACCCCCACCACTCTCGCCAGCCTTTGGAGGCACCAGTAAAATAGACCAGTAT
TCTCGAATTCTCTTCCCAGTTGCATTTGCAGGATTCAACCTTGTGTACTGGGTAGTTTATCTTTCCAAAG
ATACAATGGAAGTGAGTAGCAGTGTTGAATGA
